Addgene plasmid #138442: pcDNA4/TO-ORF24 1-201-2xStrep
Purpose: Expresses truncated ORF24 with a C-terminal 2xStrep tag in mammalian cells
Depositing lab: Britt Glaunsinger. Depositing organization: University of California, Berkeley. Publication: The gammaherpesviral TATA-box-binding protein directly interacts with the CTD of host RNA Pol II to direct late gene transcription. Castaneda AF, Didychuk AL, Louder RK, McCollum CO, Davis ZH, Nogales E, Glaunsinger BA. PLoS Pathog. 2020 Sep 4;16(9):e1008843. doi: 10.1371/journal.ppat.1008843. eCollection 2020 Sep. PubMed 32886723.
Backbone
  Vector backbone: pcDNA4/TO
  Backbone manufacturer: Invitrogen
  Backbone size w/o insert (bp): 5118
  Total vector size (bp): 5724
  Vector type: Mammalian Expression
  Selectable markers: Zeocin
Growth in bacteria
  Bacterial resistance: Ampicillin, 100 μg/mL
  Growth temperature: 37°C
  Growth strain: DH5alpha
  Copy number: High Copy
Gene/Insert
  Gene/Insert name: ORF24
  Species: KSHV (HHV-8)
  Insert size (bp): 603
  Mutation: Amino acids 1-201
  Entrez Gene: ORF24 (a.k.a. HHV8GK18_gp27)
  Promoter: CMV
  Tag / fusion protein: Strep (C terminal on backbone)
  Cloning method: Ligation Independent Cloning
  Sequencing primers: 5′ CGCAAATGGGCGGTAGGCGTG; 3′ TAGAAGGCACAGTCGAGG
Terms and licenses: Academic/Nonprofit Terms; Industry Terms: Not Available to Industry
How to cite: pcDNA4/TO-ORF24 1-201-2xStrep was a gift from Britt Glaunsinger (Addgene plasmid # 138442 ; http://n2t.net/addgene:138442 ; RRID:Addgene_138442)
