[The description below was written by a language model from this plasmid's Addgene catalogue record and pLannotate feature annotations shown in this document.]
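Description:
pcDNA4/TO-ORF24 1-201-2xStrep is a mammalian expression plasmid built on the Invitrogen pcDNA4/TO backbone, about 5.7 kb in total. It is maintained in E. coli through a high-copy ColE1/pUC-type origin and an ampicillin resistance gene (β-lactamase with its own promoter). An f1 origin is also present. For selection in mammalian cells it carries the Sh ble gene conferring Zeocin resistance. This gene sits behind both the SV40 early promoter and the bacterial EM7 promoter and is followed by an SV40 polyadenylation signal.

The payload is a 603 bp fragment of ORF24 from Kaposi's sarcoma-associated herpesvirus (KSHV/HHV-8) encoding amino acids 1–201, inserted by ligation-independent cloning. Transcription is driven by the CMV immediate-early enhancer/promoter and terminated by the bGH polyadenylation signal. Two short tet-operator-like matches lie immediately downstream of the CMV promoter, consistent with the "TO" design of this backbone. With this arrangement, expression is constitutive in ordinary cells but can be repressed by Tet repressor and induced with tetracycline or doxycycline in cells that express TetR. The catalogue lists a C-terminal 2xStrep tag supplied by the backbone. The automated annotation does not call it as a feature, although there is unannotated space between the end of the ORF24 fragment and the poly(A) signal where it would lie.

The two sequence records (repository-sequenced and depositor-supplied) differ by three nucleotides in length and in start position but show the same feature layout. The associated publication describes ORF24 as the gammaherpesviral TATA-box-binding protein that contacts the RNA polymerase II CTD to direct late gene transcription. The tagged N-terminal truncation would therefore suit Strep-affinity purification and interaction mapping, though the record itself states only expression in mammalian cells.
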