Features (pLannotate 1.2.2; 23 found; start..end, strand, type, name):
     28..80      -  misc_feature   bom (fragment): basis of mobility region from pBR322
    235..614     +  enhancer       CMV enhancer: human cytomegalovirus immediate early enhancer
    687..704     -  promoter       CMV promoter (fragment): human cytomegalovirus (CMV) immediate early promoter
    767..818     +  promoter       CMVd2 promoter: truncated human cytomegalovirus (CMV) immediate early promoter that yields moderately reduced expression relative to the full-length promoter
    820..839     +  promoter       PLtetO-1 promoter (fragment): modified phage lambda PL promoter with tet operator sites (Lutz and Bujard, 1997)
    841..860     +  promoter       PLtetO-1 promoter (fragment): modified phage lambda PL promoter with tet operator sites (Lutz and Bujard, 1997)
    868..901     +  promoter       TRE3GV promoter (fragment): 3rd-generation Tet-responsive promoter that can be activated by binding of Tet-On® 3G, optimized for retroviral and lentiviral vectors
   1002..1604    +  CDS            ORF24 (fragment): ORF24_HHV8P - Protein inferred from homology: Swiss-Prot protein existence level 3. From Human herpesvirus 8 type P (isolate GK18) (HHV-8) (Kaposi's sarcoma-associated herpesvirus).
   1738..1962    +  polyA_signal   bGH poly(A) signal: bovine growth hormone polyadenylation signal
   1966..1987    +  promoter       SV40 promoter (fragment): SV40 enhancer and early promoter
   2008..2436    +  rep_origin     f1 ori (sequence partly withheld): f1 bacteriophage origin of replication; arrow indicates direction of (+) strand synthesis
   2450..2779    +  promoter       SV40 promoter: SV40 enhancer and early promoter
   2827..2874    +  promoter       EM7 promoter: synthetic bacterial promoter&nbsp
   2893..3267    +  CDS            BleoR: antibiotic-binding protein; Sh ble from Streptoalloteichus hindustanus; confers resistance to bleomycin, phleomycin, and Zeocin™
   3277..3402    +  CDS            ble (fragment): BLE_KLEPN - Experimental evidence at protein level: Swiss-Prot protein existence level 1. Binding protein with a strong affinity to the bleomycin family of antibiotics. Binds to CL990; an antimitotic-antibiotic compound. From Klebsiella pneumoniae.
   3397..3518    +  polyA_signal   SV40 poly(A) signal: SV40 polyadenylation signal
   3591..3607    -  protein_bind   lac operator: The lac repressor binds to the lac operator to inhibit transcription in E. coli. This inhibition can be relieved by adding lactose or isopropyl-β-D-thiogalactopyranoside (IPTG). lac repressor encoded by lacI
   3615..3645    -  promoter       lac promoter: promoter for the E. coli lac operon
   3660..3681    -  protein_bind   CAP binding site: CAP binding activates transcription in the presence of cAMP. E. coli catabolite activator protein
   3694..3786    -  CDS            lacI (fragment): lac repressor; lacI; The lac repressor binds to the lac operator to inhibit transcription in E. coli. This inhibition can be relieved by adding lactose or isopropyl-β-D-thiogalactopyranoside (IPTG).
   3969..4554    -  rep_origin     ori: high-copy-number ColE1/pMB1/pBR322/pUC origin of replication
   4725..5585    -  CDS            AmpR: β-lactamase; bla; confers resistance to ampicillin, carbenicillin, and related antibiotics
   5586..5690    -  promoter       AmpR promoter: bla
>Addgene plasmid #138442 | pcDNA4/TO-ORF24 1-201-2xStrep | depositor full sequence | sequence record 267322 | pcDNA4/TO-ORF24 1-201-2xStrep sequence 5721 bps
GACGGATCGGGAGATCTCCCGATCCCCTATGGTGCACTCTCAGTACAATCTGCTCTGATGCCGCATAGTT
AAGCCAGTATCTGCTCCCTGCTTGTGTGTTGGAGGTCGCTGAGTAGTGCGCGAGCAAAATTTAAGCTACA
ACAAGGCAAGGCTTGACCGACAATTGCATGAAGAATCTGCTTAGGGTTAGGCGTTTTGCGCTGCTTCGCG
ATGTACGGGCCAGATATACGCGTTGACATTGATTATTGACTAGTTATTAATAGTAATCAATTACGGGGTC
ATTAGTTCATAGCCCATATATGGAGTTCCGCGTTACATAACTTACGGTAAATGGCCCGCCTGGCTGACCG
CCCAACGACCCCCGCCCATTGACGTCAATAATGACGTATGTTCCCATAGTAACGCCAATAGGGACTTTCC
ATTGACGTCAATGGGTGGAGTATTTACGGTAAACTGCCCACTTGGCAGTACATCAAGTGTATCATATGCC
AAGTACGCCCCCTATTGACGTCAATGACGGTAAATGGCCCGCCTGGCATTATGCCCAGTACATGACCTTA
TGGGACTTTCCTACTTGGCAGTACATCTACGTATTAGTCATCGCTATTACCATGGTGATGCGGTTTTGGC
AGTACATCAATGGGCGTGGATAGCGGTTTGACTCACGGGGATTTCCAAGTCTCCACCCCATTGACGTCAA
TGGGAGTTTGTTTTGGAACCAAAATCAACGGGACTTTCCAAAATGTCGTAACAACTCCGCCCCATTGACG
CAAATGGGCGGTAGGCGTGTACGGTGGGAGGTCTATATAAGCAGAGCTCTCCCTATCAGTGATAGAGATC
TCCCTATCAGTGATAGAGATCGTCGACGAGCTCGTTTAGTGAACCGTCAGATCGCCTGGAGACGCCATCC
ACGCTGTTTTGACCTCCATAGAAGACACCGGGACCGATCCAGCCTCCGGACTCTAGCGTTTAAACTTAAG
CTTGGTACCGAGCTCGGATCCATGGCAGCGCTCGAGGGCCCCCTACTACTGCCACCGAGCGCCTCCCTGA
CGACGAGTCCGCAGACCACGTGTTATCAAGCGACTTGGGAATCACAGCTGGAAATATTCTGCTGTCTGGC
CACCAACTCGCACCTGCAGGCAGAGCTGACCTTAGAAGGTCTTGATAAGATGATGCAGCCCGAGCCCACC
TTTTTCGCCTGCAGAGCGATACGCAGACTACTCCTGGGGGAACGCCTCCACCCTTTTATACATCAAGAAG
GGACTCTTTTGGGAAAAGTGGGTCGACGGTACAGCGGCGAAGGTTTAATAATTGACGGTGGTGGAGTGTT
TACGCGCGGACAGATAGACACCGACAACTACCTACCTGCGGTGGGATCATGGGAACTTACCGATGATTGT
GATAAACCCTGCGAATTCAGGGAGCTACGCTCGCTGTATCTTCCCGCGCTACTAACGTGCACCATATGTT
ACAAAGCCATGTTCAGGATAGTGTGCAGGTACCTGGAGTTCTGGGAGTTCGAACAGTGTTTTCATGCGTT
TCTGGCGGTGTTGCCCCATAGTCTACAACCCACAATCTATCAAAATTATTTTGCACTCCTGGAGCTCGAG
GGAGGCGGTGGATGGAGCCACCCCCAGTTCGAGAAGGGCGGCGGCAGCGGCGGCGGCAGCGGCGGCGGCA
GCTGGAGCCACCCCCAGTTCGAGAAGGGGCCCGTTTAAACCCGCTGATCAGCCTCGACTGTGCCTTCTAG
TTGCCAGCCATCTGTTGTTTGCCCCTCCCCCGTGCCTTCCTTGACCCTGGAAGGTGCCACTCCCACTGTC
CTTTCCTAATAAAATGAGGAAATTGCATCGCATTGTCTGAGTAGGTGTCATTCTATTCTGGGGGGTGGGG
TGGGGCAGGACAGCAAGGGGGAGGATTGGGAAGACAATAGCAGGCATGCTGGGGATGCGGTGGGCTCTAT
GGCTTCTGAGGCGGAAAGAACCAGCTGGGGCTCTAGGGGGTATCCCC
[124 nt withheld, positions 2008-2131]
C
[91 nt withheld, positions 2133-2223]
A
[49 nt withheld, positions 2225-2273]
CCTTTGACGTTGGAGTCCACGTTCTTT
[37 nt withheld, positions 2301-2337]
ACCCTATCTCGGTCTATTCTTTTGATTTATAAGGGATTTTGCCGATTTCGGCCTATTGGTTAAAAAATGA
GCTGATTTAACAAAAATTTAACGCGAATTAATTCTGTGGAATGTGTGTCAGTTAGGGTGTGGAAAGTCCC
CAGGCTCCCCAGCAGGCAGAAGTATGCAAAGCATGCATCTCAATTAGTCAGCAACCAGGTGTGGAAAGTC
CCCAGGCTCCCCAGCAGGCAGAAGTATGCAAAGCATGCATCTCAATTAGTCAGCAACCATAGTCCCGCCC
CTAACTCCGCCCATCCCGCCCCTAACTCCGCCCAGTTCCGCCCATTCTCCGCCCCATGGCTGACTAATTT
TTTTTATTTATGCAGAGGCCGAGGCCGCCTCTGCCTCTGAGCTATTCCAGAAGTAGTGAGGAGGCTTTTT
TGGAGGCCTAGGCTTTTGCAAAAAGCTCCCGGGAGCTTGTATATCCATTTTCGGATCTGATCAGCACGTG
TTGACAATTAATCATCGGCATAGTATATCGGCATAGTATAATACGACAAGGTGAGGAACTAAACCATGGC
CAAGTTGACCAGTGCCGTTCCGGTGCTCACCGCGCGCGACGTCGCCGGAGCGGTCGAGTTCTGGACCGAC
CGGCTCGGGTTCTCCCGGGACTTCGTGGAGGACGACTTCGCCGGTGTGGTCCGGGACGACGTGACCCTGT
TCATCAGCGCGGTCCAGGACCAGGTGGTGCCGGACAACACCCTGGCCTGGGTGTGGGTGCGCGGCCTGGA
CGAGCTGTACGCCGAGTGGTCGGAGGTCGTGTCCACGAACTTCCGGGACGCCTCCGGGCCGGCCATGACC
GAGATCGGCGAGCAGCCGTGGGGGCGGGAGTTCGCCCTGCGCGACCCGGCCGGCAACTGCGTGCACTTCG
TGGCCGAGGAGCAGGACTGACACGTGCTACGAGATTTCGATTCCACCGCCGCCTTCTATGAAAGGTTGGG
CTTCGGAATCGTTTTCCGGGACGCCGGCTGGATGATCCTCCAGCGCGGGGATCTCATGCTGGAGTTCTTC
GCCCACCCCAACTTGTTTATTGCAGCTTATAATGGTTACAAATAAAGCAATAGCATCACAAATTTCACAA
ATAAAGCATTTTTTTCACTGCATTCTAGTTGTGGTTTGTCCAAACTCATCAATGTATCTTATCATGTCTG
TATACCGTCGACCTCTAGCTAGAGCTTGGCGTAATCATGGTCATAGCTGTTTCCTGTGTGAAATTGTTAT
CCGCTCACAATTCCACACAACATACGAGCCGGAAGCATAAAGTGTAAAGCCTGGGGTGCCTAATGAGTGA
GCTAACTCACATTAATTGCGTTGCGCTCACTGCCCGCTTTCCAGTCGGGAAACCTGTCGTGCCAGCTGCA
TTAATGAATCGGCCAACGCGCGGGGAGAGGCGGTTTGCGTATTGGGCGCTCTTCCGCTTCCTCGCTCACT
GACTCGCTGCGCTCGGTCGTTCGGCTGCGGCGAGCGGTATCAGCTCACTCAAAGGCGGTAATACGGTTAT
CCACAGAATCAGGGGATAACGCAGGAAAGAACATGTGAGCAAAAGGCCAGCAAAAGGCCAGGAACCGTAA
AAAGGCCGCGTTGCTGGCGTTTTTCCATAGGCTCCGCCCCCCTGACGAGCATCACAAAAATCGACGCTCA
AGTCAGAGGTGGCGAAACCCGACAGGACTATAAAGATACCAGGCGTTTCCCCCTGGAAGCTCCCTCGTGC
GCTCTCCTGTTCCGACCCTGCCGCTTACCGGATACCTGTCCGCCTTTCTCCCTTCGGGAAGCGTGGCGCT
TTCTCATAGCTCACGCTGTAGGTATCTCAGTTCGGTGTAGGTCGTTCGCTCCAAGCTGGGCTGTGTGCAC
GAACCCCCCGTTCAGCCCGACCGCTGCGCCTTATCCGGTAACTATCGTCTTGAGTCCAACCCGGTAAGAC
ACGACTTATCGCCACTGGCAGCAGCCACTGGTAACAGGATTAGCAGAGCGAGGTATGTAGGCGGTGCTAC
AGAGTTCTTGAAGTGGTGGCCTAACTACGGCTACACTAGAAGAACAGTATTTGGTATCTGCGCTCTGCTG
AAGCCAGTTACCTTCGGAAAAAGAGTTGGTAGCTCTTGATCCGGCAAACAAACCACCGCTGGTAGCGGTT
TTTTTGTTTGCAAGCAGCAGATTACGCGCAGAAAAAAAGGATCTCAAGAAGATCCTTTGATCTTTTCTAC
GGGGTCTGACGCTCAGTGGAACGAAAACTCACGTTAAGGGATTTTGGTCATGAGATTATCAAAAAGGATC
TTCACCTAGATCCTTTTAAATTAAAAATGAAGTTTTAAATCAATCTAAAGTATATATGAGTAAACTTGGT
CTGACAGTTACCAATGCTTAATCAGTGAGGCACCTATCTCAGCGATCTGTCTATTTCGTTCATCCATAGT
TGCCTGACTCCCCGTCGTGTAGATAACTACGATACGGGAGGGCTTACCATCTGGCCCCAGTGCTGCAATG
ATACCGCGAGACCCACGCTCACCGGCTCCAGATTTATCAGCAATAAACCAGCCAGCCGGAAGGGCCGAGC
GCAGAAGTGGTCCTGCAACTTTATCCGCCTCCATCCAGTCTATTAATTGTTGCCGGGAAGCTAGAGTAAG
TAGTTCGCCAGTTAATAGTTTGCGCAACGTTGTTGCCATTGCTACAGGCATCGTGGTGTCACGCTCGTCG
TTTGGTATGGCTTCATTCAGCTCCGGTTCCCAACGATCAAGGCGAGTTACATGATCCCCCATGTTGTGCA
AAAAAGCGGTTAGCTCCTTCGGTCCTCCGATCGTTGTCAGAAGTAAGTTGGCCGCAGTGTTATCACTCAT
GGTTATGGCAGCACTGCATAATTCTCTTACTGTCATGCCATCCGTAAGATGCTTTTCTGTGACTGGTGAG
TACTCAACCAAGTCATTCTGAGAATAGTGTATGCGGCGACCGAGTTGCTCTTGCCCGGCGTCAATACGGG
ATAATACCGCGCCACATAGCAGAACTTTAAAAGTGCTCATCATTGGAAAACGTTCTTCGGGGCGAAAACT
CTCAAGGATCTTACCGCTGTTGAGATCCAGTTCGATGTAACCCACTCGTGCACCCAACTGATCTTCAGCA
TCTTTTACTTTCACCAGCGTTTCTGGGTGAGCAAAAACAGGAAGGCAAAATGCCGCAAAAAAGGGAATAA
GGGCGACACGGAAATGTTGAATACTCATACTCTTCCTTTTTCAATATTATTGAAGCATTTATCAGGGTTA
TTGTCTCATGAGCGGATACATATTTGAATGTATTTAGAAAAATAAACAAATAGGGGTTCCGCGCACATTT
CCCCGAAAAGTGCCACCTGACGTC
