Features (pLannotate 1.2.2; 22 found; start..end, strand, type, name):
      1..380     +  enhancer       CMV enhancer: human cytomegalovirus immediate early enhancer
    381..584     +  promoter       CMV promoter: human cytomegalovirus (CMV) immediate early promoter
    586..605     +  promoter       PLtetO-1 promoter (fragment): modified phage lambda PL promoter with tet operator sites (Lutz and Bujard, 1997)
    607..626     +  promoter       PLtetO-1 promoter (fragment): modified phage lambda PL promoter with tet operator sites (Lutz and Bujard, 1997)
    634..667     +  promoter       TRE3GV promoter (fragment): 3rd-generation Tet-responsive promoter that can be activated by binding of Tet-On® 3G, optimized for retroviral and lentiviral vectors
    768..1370    +  CDS            ORF24 (fragment): ORF24_HHV8P - Protein inferred from homology: Swiss-Prot protein existence level 3. From Human herpesvirus 8 type P (isolate GK18) (HHV-8) (Kaposi's sarcoma-associated herpesvirus).
   1504..1728    +  polyA_signal   bGH poly(A) signal: bovine growth hormone polyadenylation signal
   1732..1753    +  promoter       SV40 promoter (fragment): SV40 enhancer and early promoter
   1774..2202    +  rep_origin     f1 ori (sequence partly withheld): f1 bacteriophage origin of replication; arrow indicates direction of (+) strand synthesis
   2216..2545    +  promoter       SV40 promoter: SV40 enhancer and early promoter
   2593..2640    +  promoter       EM7 promoter: synthetic bacterial promoter&nbsp
   2659..3033    +  CDS            BleoR: antibiotic-binding protein; Sh ble from Streptoalloteichus hindustanus; confers resistance to bleomycin, phleomycin, and Zeocin™
   3043..3168    +  CDS            ble (fragment): BLE_KLEPN - Experimental evidence at protein level: Swiss-Prot protein existence level 1. Binding protein with a strong affinity to the bleomycin family of antibiotics. Binds to CL990; an antimitotic-antibiotic compound. From Klebsiella pneumoniae.
   3163..3284    +  polyA_signal   SV40 poly(A) signal: SV40 polyadenylation signal
   3357..3373    -  protein_bind   lac operator: The lac repressor binds to the lac operator to inhibit transcription in E. coli. This inhibition can be relieved by adding lactose or isopropyl-β-D-thiogalactopyranoside (IPTG). lac repressor encoded by lacI
   3381..3411    -  promoter       lac promoter: promoter for the E. coli lac operon
   3426..3447    -  protein_bind   CAP binding site: CAP binding activates transcription in the presence of cAMP. E. coli catabolite activator protein
   3460..3552    -  CDS            lacI (fragment): lac repressor; lacI; The lac repressor binds to the lac operator to inhibit transcription in E. coli. This inhibition can be relieved by adding lactose or isopropyl-β-D-thiogalactopyranoside (IPTG).
   3735..4323    -  rep_origin     ori: high-copy-number ColE1/pMB1/pBR322/pUC origin of replication
   4494..5354    -  CDS            AmpR: β-lactamase; bla; confers resistance to ampicillin, carbenicillin, and related antibiotics
   5355..5459    -  promoter       AmpR promoter: bla
   5518..5570    -  misc_feature   bom (fragment): basis of mobility region from pBR322
>Addgene plasmid #138442 | pcDNA4/TO-ORF24 1-201-2xStrep | addgene full sequence | sequence record 272748 | Addgene NGS Result
GACATTGATTATTGACTAGTTATTAATAGTAATCAATTACGGGGTCATTAGTTCATAGCCCATATATGGA
GTTCCGCGTTACATAACTTACGGTAAATGGCCCGCCTGGCTGACCGCCCAACGACCCCCGCCCATTGACG
TCAATAATGACGTATGTTCCCATAGTAACGCCAATAGGGACTTTCCATTGACGTCAATGGGTGGAGTATT
TACGGTAAACTGCCCACTTGGCAGTACATCAAGTGTATCATATGCCAAGTACGCCCCCTATTGACGTCAA
TGACGGTAAATGGCCCGCCTGGCATTATGCCCAGTACATGACCTTATGGGACTTTCCTACTTGGCAGTAC
ATCTACGTATTAGTCATCGCTATTACCATGGTGATGCGGTTTTGGCAGTACATCAATGGGCGTGGATAGC
GGTTTGACTCACGGGGATTTCCAAGTCTCCACCCCATTGACGTCAATGGGAGTTTGTTTTGGCACCAAAA
TCAACGGGACTTTCCAAAATGTCGTAACAACTCCGCCCCATTGACGCAAATGGGCGGTAGGCGTGTACGG
TGGGAGGTCTATATAAGCAGAGCTCTCCCTATCAGTGATAGAGATCTCCCTATCAGTGATAGAGATCGTC
GACGAGCTCGTTTAGTGAACCGTCAGATCGCCTGGAGACGCCATCCACGCTGTTTTGACCTCCATAGAAG
ACACCGGGACCGATCCAGCCTCCGGACTCTAGCGTTTAAACTTAAGCTTGGTACCGAGCTCGGATCCATG
GCAGCGCTCGAGGGCCCCCTACTACTGCCACCGAGCGCCTCCCTGACGACGAGTCCGCAGACCACGTGTT
ATCAAGCGACTTGGGAATCACAGCTGGAAATATTCTGCTGTCTGGCCACCAACTCGCACCTGCAGGCAGA
GCTGACCTTAGAAGGTCTTGATAAGATGATGCAGCCCGAGCCCACCTTTTTCGCCTGCAGAGCGATACGC
AGACTACTCCTGGGGGAACGCCTCCACCCTTTTATACATCAAGAAGGGACTCTTTTGGGAAAAGTGGGTC
GACGGTACAGCGGCGAAGGTTTAATAATTGACGGTGGTGGAGTGTTTACGCGCGGACAGATAGACACCGA
CAACTACCTACCTGCGGTGGGATCATGGGAACTTACCGATGATTGTGATAAACCCTGCGAATTCAGGGAG
CTACGCTCGCTGTATCTTCCCGCGCTACTAACGTGCACCATATGTTACAAAGCCATGTTCAGGATAGTGT
GCAGGTACCTGGAGTTCTGGGAGTTCGAACAGTGTTTTCATGCGTTTCTGGCGGTGTTGCCCCATAGTCT
ACAACCCACAATCTATCAAAATTATTTTGCACTCCTGGAGCTCGAGGGAGGCGGTGGATGGAGCCACCCC
CAGTTCGAGAAGGGCGGCGGCAGCGGCGGCGGCAGCGGCGGCGGCAGCTGGAGCCACCCCCAGTTCGAGA
AGGGGCCCGTTTAAACCCGCTGATCAGCCTCGACTGTGCCTTCTAGTTGCCAGCCATCTGTTGTTTGCCC
CTCCCCCGTGCCTTCCTTGACCCTGGAAGGTGCCACTCCCACTGTCCTTTCCTAATAAAATGAGGAAATT
GCATCGCATTGTCTGAGTAGGTGTCATTCTATTCTGGGGGGTGGGGTGGGGCAGGACAGCAAGGGGGAGG
ATTGGGAAGACAATAGCAGGCATGCTGGGGATGCGGTGGGCTCTATGGCTTCTGAGGCGGAAAGAACCAG
CTGGGGCTCTAGGGGGTATCCCC
[124 nt withheld, positions 1774-1897]
C
[91 nt withheld, positions 1899-1989]
A
[49 nt withheld, positions 1991-2039]
CCTTTGACGTTGGAGTCCACGTTCTTT
[37 nt withheld, positions 2067-2103]
ACCCTATCTCGGTCTATTCTTTTGATTTATAAGGGATTTTGCCGATTTCGGCCTATTGGTTAAAAAATGA
GCTGATTTAACAAAAATTTAACGCGAATTAATTCTGTGGAATGTGTGTCAGTTAGGGTGTGGAAAGTCCC
CAGGCTCCCCAGCAGGCAGAAGTATGCAAAGCATGCATCTCAATTAGTCAGCAACCAGGTGTGGAAAGTC
CCCAGGCTCCCCAGCAGGCAGAAGTATGCAAAGCATGCATCTCAATTAGTCAGCAACCATAGTCCCGCCC
CTAACTCCGCCCATCCCGCCCCTAACTCCGCCCAGTTCCGCCCATTCTCCGCCCCATGGCTGACTAATTT
TTTTTATTTATGCAGAGGCCGAGGCCGCCTCTGCCTCTGAGCTATTCCAGAAGTAGTGAGGAGGCTTTTT
TGGAGGCCTAGGCTTTTGCAAAAAGCTCCCGGGAGCTTGTATATCCATTTTCGGATCTGATCAGCACGTG
TTGACAATTAATCATCGGCATAGTATATCGGCATAGTATAATACGACAAGGTGAGGAACTAAACCATGGC
CAAGTTGACCAGTGCCGTTCCGGTGCTCACCGCGCGCGACGTCGCCGGAGCGGTCGAGTTCTGGACCGAC
CGGCTCGGGTTCTCCCGGGACTTCGTGGAGGACGACTTCGCCGGTGTGGTCCGGGACGACGTGACCCTGT
TCATCAGCGCGGTCCAGGACCAGGTGGTGCCGGACAACACCCTGGCCTGGGTGTGGGTGCGCGGCCTGGA
CGAGCTGTACGCCGAGTGGTCGGAGGTCGTGTCCACGAACTTCCGGGACGCCTCCGGGCCGGCCATGACC
GAGATCGGCGAGCAGCCGTGGGGGCGGGAGTTCGCCCTGCGCGACCCGGCCGGCAACTGCGTGCACTTCG
TGGCCGAGGAGCAGGACTGACACGTGCTACGAGATTTCGATTCCACCGCCGCCTTCTATGAAAGGTTGGG
CTTCGGAATCGTTTTCCGGGACGCCGGCTGGATGATCCTCCAGCGCGGGGATCTCATGCTGGAGTTCTTC
GCCCACCCCAACTTGTTTATTGCAGCTTATAATGGTTACAAATAAAGCAATAGCATCACAAATTTCACAA
ATAAAGCATTTTTTTCACTGCATTCTAGTTGTGGTTTGTCCAAACTCATCAATGTATCTTATCATGTCTG
TATACCGTCGACCTCTAGCTAGAGCTTGGCGTAATCATGGTCATAGCTGTTTCCTGTGTGAAATTGTTAT
CCGCTCACAATTCCACACAACATACGAGCCGGAAGCATAAAGTGTAAAGCCTGGGGTGCCTAATGAGTGA
GCTAACTCACATTAATTGCGTTGCGCTCACTGCCCGCTTTCCAGTCGGGAAACCTGTCGTGCCAGCTGCA
TTAATGAATCGGCCAACGCGCGGGGAGAGGCGGTTTGCGTATTGGGCGCTCTTCCGCTTCCTCGCTCACT
GACTCGCTGCGCTCGGTCGTTCGGCTGCGGCGAGCGGTATCAGCTCACTCAAAGGCGGTAATACGGTTAT
CCACAGAATCAGGGGATAACGCAGGAAAGAACATGTGAGCAAAAGGCCAGCAAAAGGCCAGGAACCGTAA
AAAGGCCGCGTTGCTGGCGTTTTTCCATAGGCTCCGCCCCCCTGACGAGCATCACAAAAATCGACGCTCA
AGTCAGAGGTGGCGAAACCCGACAGGACTATAAAGATACCAGGCGTTTCCCCCTGGAAGCTCCCTCGTGC
GCTCTCCTGTTCCGACCCTGCCGCTTACCGGATACCTGTCCGCCTTTCTCCCTTCGGGAAGCGTGGCGCT
TTCTCATAGCTCACGCTGTAGGTATCTCAGTTCGGTGTAGGTCGTTCGCTCCAAGCTGGGCTGTGTGCAC
GAACCCCCCGTTCAGCCCGACCGCTGCGCCTTATCCGGTAACTATCGTCTTGAGTCCAACCCGGTAAGAC
ACGACTTATCGCCACTGGCAGCAGCCACTGGTAACAGGATTAGCAGAGCGAGGTATGTAGGCGGTGCTAC
AGAGTTCTTGAAGTGGTGGCCTAACTACGGCTACACTAGAAGAACAGTATTTGGTATCTGCGCTCTGCTG
AAGCCAGTTACCTTCGGAAAAAGAGTTGGTAGCTCTTGATCCGGCAAACAAACCACCGCTGGTAGCGGTG
GTTTTTTTGTTTGCAAGCAGCAGATTACGCGCAGAAAAAAAGGATCTCAAGAAGATCCTTTGATCTTTTC
TACGGGGTCTGACGCTCAGTGGAACGAAAACTCACGTTAAGGGATTTTGGTCATGAGATTATCAAAAAGG
ATCTTCACCTAGATCCTTTTAAATTAAAAATGAAGTTTTAAATCAATCTAAAGTATATATGAGTAAACTT
GGTCTGACAGTTACCAATGCTTAATCAGTGAGGCACCTATCTCAGCGATCTGTCTATTTCGTTCATCCAT
AGTTGCCTGACTCCCCGTCGTGTAGATAACTACGATACGGGAGGGCTTACCATCTGGCCCCAGTGCTGCA
ATGATACCGCGAGACCCACGCTCACCGGCTCCAGATTTATCAGCAATAAACCAGCCAGCCGGAAGGGCCG
AGCGCAGAAGTGGTCCTGCAACTTTATCCGCCTCCATCCAGTCTATTAATTGTTGCCGGGAAGCTAGAGT
AAGTAGTTCGCCAGTTAATAGTTTGCGCAACGTTGTTGCCATTGCTACAGGCATCGTGGTGTCACGCTCG
TCGTTTGGTATGGCTTCATTCAGCTCCGGTTCCCAACGATCAAGGCGAGTTACATGATCCCCCATGTTGT
GCAAAAAAGCGGTTAGCTCCTTCGGTCCTCCGATCGTTGTCAGAAGTAAGTTGGCCGCAGTGTTATCACT
CATGGTTATGGCAGCACTGCATAATTCTCTTACTGTCATGCCATCCGTAAGATGCTTTTCTGTGACTGGT
GAGTACTCAACCAAGTCATTCTGAGAATAGTGTATGCGGCGACCGAGTTGCTCTTGCCCGGCGTCAATAC
GGGATAATACCGCGCCACATAGCAGAACTTTAAAAGTGCTCATCATTGGAAAACGTTCTTCGGGGCGAAA
ACTCTCAAGGATCTTACCGCTGTTGAGATCCAGTTCGATGTAACCCACTCGTGCACCCAACTGATCTTCA
GCATCTTTTACTTTCACCAGCGTTTCTGGGTGAGCAAAAACAGGAAGGCAAAATGCCGCAAAAAAGGGAA
TAAGGGCGACACGGAAATGTTGAATACTCATACTCTTCCTTTTTCAATATTATTGAAGCATTTATCAGGG
TTATTGTCTCATGAGCGGATACATATTTGAATGTATTTAGAAAAATAAACAAATAGGGGTTCCGCGCACA
TTTCCCCGAAAAGTGCCACCTGACGTCGACGGATCGGGAGATCTCCCGATCCCCTATGGTGCACTCTCAG
TACAATCTGCTCTGATGCCGCATAGTTAAGCCAGTATCTGCTCCCTGCTTGTGTGTTGGAGGTCGCTGAG
TAGTGCGCGAGCAAAATTTAAGCTACAACAAGGCAAGGCTTGACCGACAATTGCATGAAGAATCTGCTTA
GGGTTAGGCGTTTTGCGCTGCTTCGCGATGTACGGGCCAGATATACGCGTT
